>Addgene plasmid #62922 | pJEP218-AAV-1.3αCaMKII-GFP-pA | addgene full sequence | sequence record 356898 | Addgene NGS Result
CCTGCAGGCAGCTGCGCGCTCGCTCGCTCACTGAGGCCGCCCGGGCGTCGGGCGACCTTTGGTCGCCCGG
CCTCAGTGAGCGAGCGAGCGCGCAGAGAGGGAGTGGCCAACTCCATCACTAGGGGTTCCTGCGGCCGCAC
GCGTTCGTAACATTATGGCCTTAGGTCACTTCATCTCCATGGGGTTCTTCTTCTGATTTTCTAGAAAATG
AGATGGGGGTGCAGAGAGCTTCCTCAGTGACCTGCCCAGGGTCACATCAGAAATGTCAGAGCTAGAACTT
GAACTCAGATTACTAATCTTAAATTCCATGCCTTGGGGGCATGCAAGTACGATATACAGAAGGAGTGAAC
TCATTAGGGCAGATGACCAATGAGTTTAGGAAAGAAGAGTCCAGGGCAGGGTACATCTACACCACCCGCC
CAGCCCTGGGTGAGTCCAGCCACGTTCACCTCATTATAGTTGCCTCTCTCCAGTCCTACCTTGACGGGAA
GCACAAGCAGAAACTGGGACAGGAGCCCCAGGAGACCAAATCTTCATGGTCCCTCTGGGAGGATGGGTGG
GGAGAGCTGTGGCAGAGGCCTCAGGAGGGGCCCTGCTGCTCAGTGGTGACAGATAGGGGTGAGAAAGCAG
ACAGAGTCATTCCGTCAGCATTCTGGGTCTGTTTGGTACTTCTTCTCACGCTAAGGTGGCGGTGTGATAT
GCACAATGGCTAAAAAGCAGGGAGAGCTGGAAAGAAACAAGGACAGAGACAGAGGCCAAGTCAACCAGAC
CAATTCCCAGAGGAAGCAAAGAAACCATTACAGAGACTACAAGGGGGAAGGGAAGGAGAGATGAATTAGC
TTCCCCTGTAAACCTTAGAACCCAGCTGTTGCCAGGGCAACGGGGCAATACCTGTCTCTTCAGAGGAGAT
GAAGTTGCCAGGGTAACTACATCCTGTCTTTCTCAAGGACCATCCCAGAATGTGGCACCCACTAGCCGTT
ACCATAGCAACTGCCTCTTTGCCCCACTTAATCCCATCCCGTCTGTTAAAAGGGCCCTATAGTTGGAGGT
GGGGGAGGTAGGAAGAGCGATGATCACTTGTGGACTAAGTTTGTTCGCATCCCCTTCTCCAACCCCCTCA
GTACATCACCCTGGGGGAACAGGGTCCACTTGCTCCTGGGCCCACACAGTCCTGCAGTATTGTGTATATA
AGGCCAGGGCAAAGAGGAGCAGGTTTTAAAGTGAAAGGCAGGCAGGTGTTGGGGAGGCAGTTACCGGGGC
AACGGGAACAGGGCGTTTCGGAGGTGGTTGCCATGGGGACCTGGATGCTGACGAAGGCTCGCGAGGCTGT
GAGCAGCCACAGTGCCCTGCTCAGAAGCCCCAAGCTCGTCAGTCAAGCCGGTTCTCCGTTTGCACTCAGG
AGCACGGGCAGGCGAGTGGCCCCTAGTTCTGGGGGCAGGAATTCGCCGCCACCATGGTGAGCAAGGGCGA
GGAGCTGTTCACCGGGGTGGTGCCCATCCTGGTCGAGCTGGACGGCGACGTAAACGGCCACAAGTTCAGC
GTGTCCGGCGAGGGCGAGGGCGATGCCACCTACGGCAAGCTGACCCTGAAGTTCATCTGCACCACCGGCA
AGCTGCCCGTGCCCTGGCCCACTCTCGTGACCACCCTGACCTACGGCGTGCAGTGCTTCAGCCGCTACCC
CGACCACATGAAGCAGCACGACTTCTTCAAGTCCGCCATGCCCGAAGGCTACGTCCAGGAGCGCACCATC
TTCTTCAAGGACGACGGCAACTACAAGACCCGCGCCGAGGTGAAGTTCGAGGGCGACACCCTGGTGAACC
GCATCGAGCTGAAGGGCATCGACTTCAAGGAGGACGGCAACATCCTGGGGCACAAGCTGGAGTACAACTA
CAACAGCCACAACGTCTATATCATGGCCGACAAGCAGAAGAACGGCATCAAGGTGAACTTCAAGATCCGC
CACAACATCGAGGACGGCAGCGTGCAGCTCGCCGACCACTACCAGCAGAACACCCCCATCGGCGACGGCC
CCGTGCTGCTGCCCGACAACCACTACCTGAGCACCCAGTCCGCCCTGAGCAAAGACCCCAACGAGAAGCG
CGATCACATGGTCCTGCTGGAGTTCGTGACCGCCGCCGGGATCACTCTCGGCATGGACGAGCTGTACAAG
TAACTCGAGTTTATTGCAGCTTATAATGGTTACAAATAAAGCAATAGCATCACAAATTTCACAAATAAAG
CATTTTTTTCACTGGACCGAGCGGCCGCAGGAACCCCTAGTGATGGAGTTGGCCACTCCCTCTCTGCGCG
CTCGCTCGCTCACTGAGGCCGGGCGACCAAAGGTCGCCCGACGCCCGGGCTTTGCCCGGGCGGCCTCAGT
GAGCGAGCGAGCGCGCAGCTGCCTGCAGGGGCGCCTGATGCGGTATTTTCTCCTTACGCATCTGTGCGGT
ATTTCACACCGCATA
[95 nt withheld, positions 2466-2560]
T
[46 nt withheld, positions 2562-2607]
C
[141 nt withheld, positions 2609-2749]
CCTTTGACGTTGGAGTCCACGTTCTTT
[37 nt withheld, positions 2777-2813]
ACTCTATCTCGGGCTATTCTTTTGATTTATAAGGGATTTTGCCGATTTCGGTCTATTGGTTAAAAAATGA
GCTGATTTAACAAAAATTTAACGCGAATTTTAACAAAATATTAACGTTTACAATTTTATGGTGCACTCTC
AGTACAATCTGCTCTGATGCCGCATAGTTAAGCCAGCCCCGACACCCGCCAACACCCGCTGACGCGCCCT
GACGGGCTTGTCTGCTCCCGGCATCCGCTTACAGACAAGCTGTGACCGTCTCCGGGAGCTGCATGTGTCA
GAGGTTTTCACCGTCATCACCGAAACGCGCGAGACGAAAGGGCCTCGTGATACGCCTATTTTTATAGGTT
AATGTCATGATAATAATGGTTTCTTAGACGTCAGGTGGCACTTTTCGGGGAAATGTGCGCGGAACCCCTA
TTTGTTTATTTTTCTAAATACATTCAAATATGTATCCGCTCATGAGACAATAACCCTGATAAATGCTTCA
ATAATATTGAAAAAGGAAGAGTATGAGTATTCAACATTTCCGTGTCGCCCTTATTCCCTTTTTTGCGGCA
TTTTGCCTTCCTGTTTTTGCTCACCCAGAAACGCTGGTGAAAGTAAAAGATGCTGAAGATCAGTTGGGTG
CACGAGTGGGTTACATCGAACTGGATCTCAACAGCGGTAAGATCCTTGAGAGTTTTCGCCCCGAAGAACG
TTTTCCAATGATGAGCACTTTTAAAGTTCTGCTATGTGGCGCGGTATTATCCCGTATTGACGCCGGGCAA
GAGCAACTCGGTCGCCGCATACACTATTCTCAGAATGACTTGGTTGAGTACTCACCAGTCACAGAAAAGC
ATCTTACGGATGGCATGACAGTAAGAGAATTATGCAGTGCTGCCATAACCATGAGTGATAACACTGCGGC
CAACTTACTTCTGACAACGATCGGAGGACCGAAGGAGCTAACCGCTTTTTTGCACAACATGGGGGATCAT
GTAACTCGCCTTGATCGTTGGGAACCGGAGCTGAATGAAGCCATACCAAACGACGAGCGTGACACCACGA
TGCCTGTAGCAATGGCAACAACGTTGCGCAAACTATTAACTGGCGAACTACTTACTCTAGCTTCCCGGCA
ACAATTAATAGACTGGATGGAGGCGGATAAAGTTGCAGGACCACTTCTGCGCTCGGCCCTTCCGGCTGGC
TGGTTTATTGCTGATAAATCTGGAGCCGGTGAGCGTGGGTCTCGCGGTATCATTGCAGCACTGGGGCCAG
ATGGTAAGCCCTCCCGTATCGTAGTTATCTACACGACGGGGAGTCAGGCAACTATGGATGAACGAAATAG
ACAGATCGCTGAGATAGGTGCCTCACTGATTAAGCATTGGTAACTGTCAGACCAAGTTTACTCATATATA
CTTTAGATTGATTTAAAACTTCATTTTTAATTTAAAAGGATCTAGGTGAAGATCCTTTTTGATAATCTCA
TGACCAAAATCCCTTAACGTGAGTTTTCGTTCCACTGAGCGTCAGACCCCGTAGAAAAGATCAAAGGATC
TTCTTGAGATCCTTTTTTTCTGCGCGTAATCTGCTGCTTGCAAACAAAAAAACCACCGCTACCAGCGGTG
GTTTGTTTGCCGGATCAAGAGCTACCAACTCTTTTTCCGAAGGTAACTGGCTTCAGCAGAGCGCAGATAC
CAAATACTGTTCTTCTAGTGTAGCCGTAGTTAGGCCACCACTTCAAGAACTCTGTAGCACCGCCTACATA
CCTCGCTCTGCTAATCCTGTTACCAGTGGCTGCTGCCAGTGGCGATAAGTCGTGTCTTACCGGGTTGGAC
TCAAGACGATAGTTACCGGATAAGGCGCAGCGGTCGGGCTGAACGGGGGGTTCGTGCACACAGCCCAGCT
TGGAGCGAACGACCTACACCGAACTGAGATACCTACAGCGTGAGCTATGAGAAAGCGCCACGCTTCCCGA
AGGGAGAAAGGCGGACAGGTATCCGGTAAGCGGCAGGGTCGGAACAGGAGAGCGCACGAGGGAGCTTCCA
GGGGGAAACGCCTGGTATCTTTATAGTCCTGTCGGGTTTCGCCACCTCTGACTTGAGCGTCGATTTTTGT
GATGCTCGTCAGGGGGGCGGAGCCTATGGAAAAACGCCAGCAACGCGGCCTTTTTACGGTTCCTGGCCTT
TTGCTGGCCTTTTGCTCACATGT
Features (pLannotate 1.2.2; 13 found; start..end, strand, type, name):
     12..39      +  repeat_region  AAV2 ITR (fragment): inverted terminal repeat of adeno-associated virus serotype 2 inverted
     68..95      +  repeat_region  AAV2 ITR (fragment): inverted terminal repeat of adeno-associated virus serotype 2 inverted
    151..1438    +  promoter       CaMKII promoter: promoter for the mouse calcium/calmodulin-dependent kinase II α subunit
   1454..2170    +  CDS            EGFP: EGFP is a basic (constitutively fluorescent) green fluorescent protein published in 1996, derived from Aequorea victoria. It is reported to be a rapidly-maturing weak dimer with moderate acid sensitivity.
   2179..2254    +  polyA_signal   SV40 poly(A) signal (fragment): SV40 polyadenylation signal
   2269..2409    +  repeat_region  AAV2 ITR: inverted terminal repeat of adeno-associated virus serotype 2 inverted
   2414..2465    -  misc_feature   bom (fragment): basis of mobility region from pBR322
   2484..2939    +  rep_origin     f1 ori (sequence partly withheld): f1 bacteriophage origin of replication; arrow indicates direction of (+) strand synthesis
   2940..2989    -  misc_feature   bom (fragment): basis of mobility region from pBR322
   3091..3126    -  CDS            rop (fragment): Rop protein, which maintains plasmids at low copy number; rop
   3221..3325    +  promoter       AmpR promoter: bla
   3326..4186    +  CDS            AmpR: β-lactamase; bla; confers resistance to ampicillin, carbenicillin, and related antibiotics
   4357..4945    +  rep_origin     ori: high-copy-number ColE1/pMB1/pBR322/pUC origin of replication
