[The description below was written by a language model from this plasmid's Addgene catalogue record and pLannotate feature annotations shown in this document.]
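Description:
pJEP218-AAV-1.3αCaMKII-GFP-pA is an adeno-associated virus transfer plasmid, built on a commercial AAV backbone, that carries a compact neuronal GFP expression cassette between AAV2 inverted terminal repeats. In bacteria it is maintained through a high-copy ColE1/pUC-type origin and selected with ampicillin via the β-lactamase gene and its native promoter. An f1 phage origin and small remnants of the pBR322 bom and rop regions are also present in the backbone. The downstream ITR is annotated as full length, whereas the upstream ITR is detected only as two short fragments. This may reflect the difficulty of sequencing or annotating these repeats, or a partial deletion, and the record does not resolve which.

The payload is driven by a roughly 1.3 kb promoter from the mouse calcium/calmodulin-dependent kinase II α subunit gene, which is commonly used to bias expression toward excitatory forebrain neurons. It directs transcription of EGFP, cloned between retained EcoRI and XhoI sites. A deliberately minimal 3′ UTR of about 75 bp follows, containing an SV40-derived polyadenylation signal. No WPRE or other post-transcriptional element is annotated. The short terminator conserves packaging capacity, consistent with the associated work on delivering large or difficult transgenes to neurons. When supplied with rep/cap and helper functions, the ITR-flanked segment can be packaged into recombinant AAV. The plasmid serves both as a GFP reporter or control virus and as a backbone in which GFP can be exchanged for another gene. The catalogue size fields (a total of 4,231 bp and a backbone of 5,017 bp) are inconsistent with each other. The sequenced record is 5,006 nt.
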