Addgene plasmid #62922: pJEP218-AAV-1.3αCaMKII-GFP-pA
Purpose: AAV vector backbone designed to express GFP from a 1.3CaMKIIa promoter.
Depositing lab: Jonathan Ploski. Depositing organization: University of Texas at Dallas. Publication: The production of viral vectors designed to express large and difficult to express transgenes within neurons. Holehonnur R, Lella SK, Ho A, Luong JA, Ploski JE. Mol Brain. 2015 Feb 24;8:12. doi: 10.1186/s13041-015-0100-7. PubMed 25887710.
Backbone
  Vector backbone: AAV
  Backbone manufacturer: Agilent Technologies
  Backbone size w/o insert (bp): 5017
  Total vector size (bp): 4231
  Modifications to backbone: Vector backbone has 75 bps 3’UTR that contains an SV40 based poly-adenylation signal.
  Vector type: AAV
Growth in bacteria
  Bacterial resistance: Ampicillin, 100 μg/mL
  Growth temperature: 37°C
  Growth strain: NEB Stable
  Copy number: High Copy
Gene/Insert
  Gene/Insert name: Green Fluorescent protein (GFP)
  Insert size (bp): 786
  Promoter: 1.3αCaMKII
  Cloning method: Restriction Enzyme; 5′ cloning site EcoR1 (not destroyed); 3′ cloning site Xho1 (not destroyed)
  Sequencing primers: 5′ actGAATTCGCCGCCACCAT GGT GAG CAA GGG CGA GGA G
Terms and licenses: Academic/Nonprofit Terms; Industry Terms: Not Available to Industry
How to cite: pJEP218-AAV-1.3αCaMKII-GFP-pA was a gift from Jonathan Ploski (Addgene plasmid # 62922 ; http://n2t.net/addgene:62922 ; RRID:Addgene_62922)
